Addgene plasmid #123477: pMK-Prrn (-64 to +17)
Purpose: MoChlo kit
Depositing lab: Scott Lenaghan & C. Neal Stewart. Depositing organization: University of Tennessee Institute of Agriculture. Publication: MoChlo: A versatile modular cloning toolbox for chloroplast biotechnology. Occhialini A, Piatek A, Pfotenhauer AC, Frazier TP, Stewart CN, Lenaghan S. Plant Physiol. 2019 Jan 24. pii: pp.18.01220. doi: 10.1104/pp.18.01220. PubMed 30679266.
Backbone
  Vector backbone: pMK-T
  Vector type: Synthetic Biology
Growth in bacteria
  Bacterial resistance: Kanamycin, 50 μg/mL
  Growth temperature: 37°C
  Growth strain: Top10
  Copy number: High Copy
Gene/Insert
  Gene/Insert name: Prrn (-64 to +17)
  Cloning method: Restriction Enzyme; 5′ cloning site Unknown (unknown if destroyed)
Terms and licenses: Academic/Nonprofit Terms; Industry Terms: Not Available to Industry
Depositor comments: All inserts have been produced by gene synthesis and cloned in the indicated backbone vector. The insert is a chloroplast promoter designed for Golden-Gate cloning. The Original Material was developed in the performance of research that was funded by Grant Nos. ARPA-E: DE-AR000660 & DARPA: D17AC00016.
How to cite: pMK-Prrn (-64 to +17) was a gift from Scott Lenaghan & C. Neal Stewart (Addgene plasmid # 123477 ; http://n2t.net/addgene:123477 ; RRID:Addgene_123477)
