[The description below was written by a language model from this plasmid's Addgene catalogue record and pLannotate feature annotations shown in this document.]
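Description:
pMK-Prrn (-64 to +17) is a small (about 2.4 kb) part-donor plasmid from the MoChlo modular cloning toolbox for chloroplast biotechnology. It is built on the pMK-T backbone, a gene-synthesis carrier vector, and is classed as a synthetic biology construct. It is maintained in E. coli as a high-copy plasmid through a ColE1/pUC-type origin of replication. Selection uses kanamycin, with resistance supplied by an aminoglycoside phosphotransferase (NeoR/KanR) gene that the annotation places downstream of the bla (AmpR) promoter.

The payload is a synthesised chloroplast promoter, Prrn, limited to the region from -64 to +17, coordinates that presumably refer to the transcription start site. Prrn is generally known as the strong plastid ribosomal RNA operon promoter, but the record does not give the source species. According to the depositor, the insert is designed for Golden Gate cloning, so it serves as a standardised promoter module that can be released and assembled with other kit parts into chloroplast expression cassettes. The specific Type IIS enzyme, overhangs and cloning sites are not recorded.

The automated feature table does not annotate the Prrn insert itself. It most likely sits in the unannotated stretch after the T7 promoter, though this is an inference from the map. The other features are the T7 promoter and short backbone remnants: fragments of an M13 origin, lacZα, lacI and an RSF origin. These fragments are probably non-functional leftovers or partial sequence matches and are not working elements of the design.
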