Features (pLannotate 1.2.2; 8 found; start..end, strand, type, name):
      3..134     -  rep_origin     M13 ori (fragment): M13 bacteriophage origin of replication; arrow indicates direction of (+) strand synthesis
    155..311     -  CDS            lacZα (fragment): LacZα fragment of β-galactosidase; lacZ fragment
    320..338     +  promoter       T7 promoter: promoter for bacteriophage T7 RNA polymerase
    528..575     -  CDS            lacI (fragment): lac repressor; lacI; The lac repressor binds to the lac operator to inhibit transcription in E. coli. This inhibition can be relieved by adding lactose or isopropyl-β-D-thiogalactopyranoside (IPTG).
    612..652     -  rep_origin     RSF ori (fragment): Plasmids containing the RSF 1030 origin of replication can be propagated in E. coli cells that contain additional plasmids with compatible origins.
    730..1318    -  rep_origin     ori: high-copy-number ColE1/pMB1/pBR322/pUC origin of replication
   1492..2286    -  CDS            NeoR/KanR: aminoglycoside phosphotransferase confers resistance to neomycin, kanamycin, and G418 (Geneticin®)
   2287..2391    -  promoter       AmpR promoter: bla
>Addgene plasmid #123477 | pMK-Prrn (-64 to +17) | addgene full sequence | sequence record 247674 | Addgene NGS Result
CTAAATTGTAAGCGTTAATATTTTGTTAAAATTCGCGTTAAATTTTTGTTAAATCAGCTCATTTTTTAAC
CAATAGGCCGAAATCGGCAAAATCCCTTATAAATCAAAAGAATAGACCGAGATAGGGTTGAGTGGCCGCT
ACAGGGCGCTCCCATTCGCCATTCAGGCTGCGCAACTGTTGGGAAGGGCGTTTCGGTGCGGGCCTCTTCG
CTATTACGCCAGCTGGCGAAAGGGGGATGTGCTGCAAGGCGATTAAGTTGGGTAACGCCAGGGTTTTCCC
AGTCACGACGTTGTAAAACGACGGCCAGTGAGCGCGACGTAATACGACTCACTATAGGGCGAATTGAAGG
AAGGCCGTCAAGGCCACGTGTCTTGTCCAGAGCTCGGTCTCAGGAGATGAGAATGGATAAGAGGCTCGTG
GGATTGACGTGAGGGGGCAGGGATGGCTATATTTCTGGGAGCGAACTCCGGGCGAATTACTTGAGACCGG
TACCTGGAGCACAAGACTGGCCTCATGGGCCTTCCTTTCACTGCCCGCTTTCCAGTCGGGAAACCTGTCG
TGCCAGCTGCATTAACATGGTCATAGCTGTTTCCTTGCGTATTGGGCGCTCTCCGCTTCCTCGCTCACTG
ACTCGCTGCGCTCGGTCGTTCGGGTAAAGCCTGGGGTGCCTAATGAGCAAAAGGCCAGCAAAAGGCCAGG
AACCGTAAAAAGGCCGCGTTGCTGGCGTTTTTCCATAGGCTCCGCCCCCCTGACGAGCATCACAAAAATC
GACGCTCAAGTCAGAGGTGGCGAAACCCGACAGGACTATAAAGATACCAGGCGTTTCCCCCTGGAAGCTC
CCTCGTGCGCTCTCCTGTTCCGACCCTGCCGCTTACCGGATACCTGTCCGCCTTTCTCCCTTCGGGAAGC
GTGGCGCTTTCTCATAGCTCACGCTGTAGGTATCTCAGTTCGGTGTAGGTCGTTCGCTCCAAGCTGGGCT
GTGTGCACGAACCCCCCGTTCAGCCCGACCGCTGCGCCTTATCCGGTAACTATCGTCTTGAGTCCAACCC
GGTAAGACACGACTTATCGCCACTGGCAGCAGCCACTGGTAACAGGATTAGCAGAGCGAGGTATGTAGGC
GGTGCTACAGAGTTCTTGAAGTGGTGGCCTAACTACGGCTACACTAGAAGAACAGTATTTGGTATCTGCG
CTCTGCTGAAGCCAGTTACCTTCGGAAAAAGAGTTGGTAGCTCTTGATCCGGCAAACAAACCACCGCTGG
TAGCGGTGGTTTTTTTGTTTGCAAGCAGCAGATTACGCGCAGAAAAAAAGGATCTCAAGAAGATCCTTTG
ATCTTTTCTACGGGGTCTGACGCTCAGTGGAACGAAAACTCACGTTAAGGGATTTTGGTCATGAGATTAT
CAAAAAGGATCTTCACCTAGATCCTTTTAAATTAAAAATGAAGTTTTAAATCAATCTAAAGTATATATGA
GTAAACTTGGTCTGACAGTTATTAGAAAAATTCATCCAGCAGACGATAAAACGCAATACGCTGGCTATCC
GGTGCCGCAATGCCATACAGCACCAGAAAACGATCCGCCCATTCGCCGCCCAGTTCTTCCGCAATATCAC
GGGTGGCCAGCGCAATATCCTGATAACGATCCGCCACGCCCAGACGGCCGCAATCAATAAAGCCGCTAAA
ACGGCCATTTTCCACCATAATGTTCGGCAGGCACGCATCACCATGGGTCACCACCAGATCTTCGCCATCC
GGCATGCTCGCTTTCAGACGCGCAAACAGCTCTGCCGGTGCCAGGCCCTGATGTTCTTCATCCAGATCAT
CCTGATCCACCAGGCCCGCTTCCATACGGGTACGCGCACGTTCAATACGATGTTTCGCCTGATGATCAAA
CGGACAGGTCGCCGGGTCCAGGGTATGCAGACGACGCATGGCATCCGCCATAATGCTCACTTTTTCTGCC
GGCGCCAGATGGCTAGACAGCAGATCCTGACCCGGCACTTCGCCCAGCAGCAGCCAATCACGGCCCGCTT
CGGTCACCACATCCAGCACCGCCGCACACGGAACACCGGTGGTGGCCAGCCAGCTCAGACGCGCCGCTTC
ATCCTGCAGCTCGTTCAGCGCACCGCTCAGATCGGTTTTCACAAACAGCACCGGACGACCCTGCGCGCTC
AGACGAAACACCGCCGCATCAGAGCAGCCAATGGTCTGCTGCGCCCAATCATAGCCAAACAGACGTTCCA
CCCACGCTGCCGGGCTACCCGCATGCAGGCCATCCTGTTCAATCATACTCTTCCTTTTTCAATATTATTG
AAGCATTTATCAGGGTTATTGTCTCATGAGCGGATACATATTTGAATGTATTTAGAAAAATAAACAAATA
GGGGTTCCGCGCACATTTCCCCGAAAAGTGCCAC
