>Addgene plasmid #123477 | pMK-Prrn (-64 to +17) | depositor partial sequence | sequence record 235577 | Prrn (-64 to +17)
ATGAGAATGGATAAGAGGCTCGTGGGATTGACGTGAGGGGGCAGGGATGGCTATATTTCTGGGAGCGAAC
TCCGGGCGAAT
